>Addgene plasmid #246897 | DBJS-p8.32 | addgene full sequence | sequence record 490570 | Addgene NGS Result
ATCTTCACCTAGATCCTTTTAAATTAAAAATGAAGTTTTAAATCAATCTAAAGTATATATGAGTAAACTT
GGTCTGACAGTTACCAATGCTTAATCAGTGAGGCACCTATCTCAGCGATCTGTCTATTTCGTTCATCCAT
AGTTGCCTGACTCCCCGTCGTGTAGATAACTACGATACGGGAGGGCTTACCATCTGGCCCCAGTGCTGCA
ATGATACCGCGAGACCCACGCTCACCGGCTCCAGATTTATCAGCAATAAACCAGCCAGCCGGAAGGGCCG
AGCGCAGAAGTGGTCCTGCAACTTTATCCGCCTCCATCCAGTCTATTAATTGTTGCCGGGAAGCTAGAGT
AAGTAGTTCGCCAGTTAATAGTTTGCGCAACGTTGTTGCCATTGCTACAGGCATCGTGGTGTCACGCTCG
TCGTTTGGTATGGCTTCATTCAGCTCCGGTTCCCAACGATCAAGGCGAGTTACATGATCCCCCATGTTGT
GCAAAAAAGCGGTTAGCTCCTTCGGTCCTCCGATCGTTGTCAGAAGTAAGTTGGCCGCAGTGTTATCACT
CATGGTTATGGCAGCACTGCATAATTCTCTTACTGTCATGCCATCCGTAAGATGCTTTTCTGTGACTGGT
GAGTACTCAACCAAGTCATTCTGAGAATAGTGTATGCGGCGACCGAGTTGCTCTTGCCCGGCGTCAATAC
GGGATAATACCGCGCCACATAGCAGAACTTTAAAAGTGCTCATCATTGGAAAACGTTCTTCGGGGCGAAA
ACTCTCAAGGATCTTACCGCTGTTGAGATCCAGTTCGATGTAACCCACTCGTGCACCCAACTGATCTTCA
GCATCTTTTACTTTCACCAGCGTTTCTGGGTGAGCAAAAACAGGAAGGCAAAATGCCGCAAAAAAGGGAA
TAAGGGCGACACGGAAATGTTGAATACTCATACTCTTCCTTTTTCAATATTATTGAAGCATTTATCAGGG
TTATTGTCTCATGAGCGGATACATATTTGAATGTATTTAGAAAAATAAACAAATAGGGGTTCCGCGCACA
TTTCCCCGAAAAGTGCCACCTAAATTGTAAGCGTTAATATTTTGTTAAAATTCGCGTTAAATTTTTGTTA
AATCAGCTCATTTTTTAACCAATAGGCCGAAATCGGCAAAATCCCTTATAAATCAAAAGAATAGACCGAG
ATAGGGT
[37 nt withheld, positions 1198-1234]
AAAGAACGTGGACTCCAACGTCAAAGG
[49 nt withheld, positions 1262-1310]
T
[91 nt withheld, positions 1312-1402]
G
[124 nt withheld, positions 1404-1527]
CCCATTCGCCATTCAGGCTGCGCAACTGTTGGGAAGGGCGATCGGTGCGGGCCTCTTCGCTATTACGCCA
GCTGGCGAAAGGGGGATGTGCTGCAAGGCGATTAAGTTGGGTAACGCCAGGGTTTTCCCAGTCACGACGT
TGTAAAACGACGGCCAGTGAGCGCGCCTCGTTCATTCACGTTTTTGAACCCGTGGAGGACGGGCAGACTC
GCGGTGCAAATGTGTTTTACAGCGTGATGGAGCAGATGAAGATGCTCGACACGCTGCAGAACACGCAGCT
AGATTAACCCTAGAAAGATAATCATATTGTGACGTACGTTAAAGATAATCATGTGTAAAATTGACGCATG
TGTTTTATCGGTCTGTATATCGAGGTTTATTTATTAATTTGAATAGATATTAAGTTTTATTATATTTACA
CTTACATACTAATAATAAATTCAACAAACAATTTATTTATGTTTATTTATTTATTAAAAAAAACAAAAAC
TCAAAATTTCTTCTATAAAGTAACAAAACTTTTATGAGGGACAGCCCCCCCCCAAAGCCCCCAGGGATGT
AATTACGTCCCTCCCCCGCTAGGGGGCAGCAGCGAGCCGCCCGGGGCTCCGCTCCGGTCCGGCGCTCCCC
CCGCATCCCCGAGCCGGCAGCGTGCGGGGACAGCCCGGGCACGGGGAAGGTGGCACGGGATCGCTTTCCT
CTGAACGCTTCTCGCTGCTCTTTGAGCCTGCAGACACCTGGGGGGATACGGGGAAAAGGCCTCCACGGCC
ACTAGTCTTTCGTCTTCAAGAATTCCGTTACATAACTTACGGTAAATGGCCCGCCTGGCTGACCGCCCAA
CGACCCCCGCCCATTGACGTCAATAGTAACGCCAATAGGGACTTTCCATTGACGTCAATGGGTGGAGTAT
TTACGGTAAACTGCCCACTTGGCAGTACATCAAGTGTATCATATGCCAAGTACGCCCCCTATTGACGTCA
ATGACGGTAAATGGCCCGCCTGGCATTGTGCCCAGTACATGACCTTATGGGACTTTCCTACTTGGCAGTA
CATCTACGTATTAGTCATCGCTATTACCATGGTCGAGGTGAGCCCCACGTTCTGCTTCACTCTCCCCATC
TCCCCCCCCTCCCCACCCCCAATTTTGTATTTATTTATTTTTTAATTATTTTGTGCAGCGATGGGGGCGG
GGGGGGGGGGGGGGCGCGCGCCRGGSGGGGSGGGGGGGGGGGGGGGGGGGGGSGGGGSGRGGSGGRGRGG
KGCGGCGGCAGCCAATCAGAGCGGCGCGCTCCGAAAGTTTCCTTTTATGGCGAGGCGGCGGCGGCGGCGG
CCCTATAAAAAGCGAAGCGCGCGGCGGGCGGGAGTCGCTGCGCGCTGCCTTCGCCCCGTGCCCCGCTCCG
CCGCCGCCTCGCGCCGCCCGCCCCGGCTCTGACTGACCGCGTTACTCCCACAGGTGAGCGGGCGGGACGG
CCCTTCTCCTCCGGGCTGTAATTAGCTGAGCAAGAGGTAAGGGTTTAAGGGATGGTTGGTTGGTGGGGTA
TTAATGTTTAATTACCTGGAGCACCTGCCTGAAATCACTTTTTTTCAGGTTGGACCGGTAGTTGCCGGGC
GGGGGAGGGCGCGTCCGGTTTTTCTCAGGGGACGTTGAAATTATTTTTGTAACGGGAGTCGGGAGAGGAC
GGGGCGTGCCCCGACGTGCGCGCGCGTCGTCCTCCCCGGCGCTCCTCCACAGCTCGCTGGCTCCCGCCGC
GGAAAGGCGTCATGATCAGTCTGATTGCGGCGTTAGCGGTAGATTACGTTATCGGCATGGAAAACGCCAT
GCCGTGGAACCTGCCTGCCGATCTCGCCTGGTTTAAACGCAACACCTTAAATAAACCCGTGATTATGGGC
CGCCATACCTGGGAATCAATCGGTCGTCCGTTGCCAGGACGCAAAAATATTATCCTCAGCAGTCAACCGA
GTACGGACGATCGCGTAACGTGGGTGAAGTCGGTGGATGAAGCCATCGCGGCGTGTGGTGACGTACCAGA
AATCATGGTGATTGGCGGCGGTCGCGTTATTGAACAGTTCTTGCCAAAAGCGCAAAAACTGTATCTGACG
CATATCGACGCAGAAGTGGAAGGCGACACCCATTTCCCGGATTACGAGCCGGATGACTGGGAATCGGTAT
TCAGCGAATTCCACGATGCTGATGCGCAGAACTCTCACAGCTATTGCTTTGAGATTCTGGAGCGGCGAGG
CTCCGGAATGGTCTTCACACTCGAAGATTTCGTTGGGGACTGGCGACAGACAGCCGGCTACAACCTGGAC
CAAGTCCTTGAACAGGGAGGTGTGTCCAGTTTGTTTCAGAATCTCGGGGTGTCCGTAACTCCGATCCAAA
GGATTGTCCTGAGCGGTGAAAATGGGCTGAAGATCGACATCCATGTCATCATCCCGTATGAAGGTCTGAG
CGGCGACCAAATGGGCCAGATCGAAAAAATTTTTAAGGTGGTGTACCCTGTGGATGATCATCACTTTAAG
GTGATCCTGCACTATGGCACACTGGTAATCGACGGGGTTACGCCGAACATGATCGACTATTTCGGACGGC
CGTATGAAGGCATCGCCGTGTTCGACGGCAAAAAGATCACTGTAACAGGGACCCTGTGGAACGGCAACAA
AATTATCGACGAGCGCCTGATCAACCCCGACGGCTCCCTGCTGTTCCGAGTAACCATCAACGGAGTGACC
GGCTGGCGGCTGTGCGAACGCATTCTGGCGTAAGGGCCAGGGAAGAACTGGCTCGGAAAGAGGACCCCAC
ATGTTGTAGCTTCAAGTTTAAACGGATCCAACCTACAAACGGGTGGAGGATCACCCCACCCGACACTTCA
CAATCAAGGGGTACAATACACAAGGGTGGAGGAACACCCCACCCTCCAGACACATTACACAGAAATCCAA
TCAAACAGAAGCACCATCAGGGCTTCTGCTACCAAATTTATCTCAAAAAACTACAACAAGGAATCACCAT
CAGGGATTCCCTGTGCAATATACGTCAAACGAGGGCCACGACGGGAGGACGATCACGCCTCCCGAATATC
GGCATGTCTGGCTTTCGAATTCAGTGCGTGGAGCATCAGCCCACGCAGCCAATCAGAGTCGAATACAAGT
CGACTTTCGCGAAGAGCATCAGCCTTCGCGCCATTCTTACACAAACCACACTCTCCCCTACAGGAACAGC
ATCAGCGTTCCTGCCCAGTACCCAACTCAAGAAAATTTATGTCCCCATGCAGCATCAGCGCATGGGCCCC
AAGAATACATCCCCAACAAAATCACATCCGAGCACCAACAGGGCTCGGAGTGTTGTTTCTTGTCCAACTG
GACAAACCCTCCATGGACCATCAGGCCATGGACTCTCACCAACAAGACAAAAACTACTCTTCTCGAAGCA
GCATCAGCGCTTCGAAACACTCGAGCATACATTGTGCCTATTTCTTGGGTGGACGATCACGCCACCCATG
CTCTCACGAATTTCAAAACACGGACAAGGACGAGCACCACCAGGGCTCGTCGTTCCACGTCCAATACGAT
TACTTACCTTTCGGGATCACGATCACGGATCCCGCAGCTACATCACTTCCACTCAGGACATTCAAGCATG
CACGATCACGGCATGCTCCACAAGTCTCAACCACAGAAACTACCAAATGGGTTCAGCACCAGCGAACCCA
CTCCTACCTCAAACCTCTTCCCACAAAACTGGCAAGCAGGATCACCGCTTGCCCATTCCAACATACCAAA
TCAAAAACAATTACTGGTACAGCATCAGCGTACCAGCCCACATCTCTCACTACTATCAAAAACCAAACCG
TTCAGCAACAGCGAACGGTACACACGGAAAAATCAACTGGTTTACAAATACGAAAGACGATCACGCTTTC
GTCCAGCGCAAACTATTACGAAAAACATCCGACGGGAAGAGCAACAGCCTTCCCGCGGCGGAAAACCTCA
CAAAAACACGACAAACGGATGCACGAACACGGCATCCGCCGACAACCCACAAACTTACAACCAGGCAAAC
GGTGCAGGATCACCGCACCGTACATCAAACACCTCAGATCTCATTTCGCGCGGGATCCAGACCACCTCCC
CTGCGAGCTAAGCTGGACAGCCAATGACGGGTAAGAGAGTGACATTTTTCACTAACCTAAGACAGGAGGG
CCGTCAGAGCTACTGCCTAATCCAAAGACGGGTAAAAGTGATAAAAATGTATCACTCCAACCTAAGACAG
GCGCAGCTTCCGAGGGATTTGAATCGATTTCGCGCGGATCTCAGGACCTTGGTGGACACTGTGTACACCT
CTGGATTCATTGTCTCTCACAGATGTGACTGTATAACTTTCCCAGGTTCTGTTTATGGCCACATTTAATA
TCTTCAGCTCTTTTTGTGGATATAAAATGTGCAGATGCAATTGTTTGGGTGATTCCTAAGCCACTTGAAA
TGTTAGTCATTGTTATTTATACAAGATTGAAAATCTTGTGTAAATCCTGCCATTTAAAAAGTTGTAGCAG
ATTGTTTCCTCTTCCAAAGTAAAATTGCTGTGCTTTATGGATAGTAAGAATGGCCCTAGAGTGGGAGTCC
TGATAACCCAGGCCTGTCTGACTACTTTGCCTTCTTTTGTAGCATATAGGTGATGTTTGCTCTTGTTTTT
ATTAATTTATATGTATATTTTTTTAATTTAACATGAACACCCTTAGAAAATGTGTCCTATCTATCTTCCA
AATGCAATTTGATTGACTGCCCATTCACCAAAATTATCCTGAACTCTTCTGCAAAAATGGATATTATTAG
AAATTAGAAAAAAATTACTAATTTTACACATTAGATTTTATTTTACTATTGGAATCTGATATACTGTGTG
CTTGTTTTATAAAATTTTGCTTTTAATTAAATAAAAGCTGGAAGCAAAGTATAACCATATGATACTATCA
TACTACTGAAACAGATTTCATACCTCAGAATGTAAAAGAACTTACTGATTATTTTCTTCATCCAACTTAT
GTTTTTAAATGAGGATTATTGATAGTACTCTTGGTTTTTATACCATTCAGATCACTGAATTTATAAAGTA
CCCATCTAGTACTTGAAAAAGTAAAGTGTTCTGCCAGATCTTAGGTATAGAGGACCCTAACACAGTATAT
CCCAAGTGCACTTTCTAATGTTTCTGGGTCCTGAAGAATTAAGATACAAATTAATTTTACTCCATAAACA
GACTGTTAATTATAGGAGCCTTAATTTTTTTTTCATAGAGATTTGTCTAATTGCATCTCAAAATTATTCT
GCCCTCCTTAATTTGGGAAGGTTTGTGTTTTCTCTGGAATGGTACATGTCTTCCATGTATCTTTTGAACT
GGCAATTGTCTATTTATCTTTTATTTTTTTAAGTCAGTATGGTCTAACACTGGCATGTTCAAAGCCACAT
TATTTCTAGTCCAAAATTACAAGTAATCAAGGGTCATTATGGGTTAGGCATTAATGTTTCTATCTGATTT
TGTGCAAAAGCTTCAAATTAAAACAGCTGCATTAGAAAAAGAGGCGCTTCTCCCCTCCCCTACACCTAAA
GGTGTATTTAAACTATCTTGTGTGATTAACTTATTTAGAGATGCTGTAACTTAAAATAGGGGATATTTAA
GGTAGCTTCAGCTAGCTTTTAGGAAAATCACTTTGTCTAACTCAGAATTATTTTTAAAAAGAAATCTGGT
CTTGTTAGAAAACAAAATTTTATTTTGTGCTCATTTAAGTTTCAAACTTACTATTTTGACAGTTATTTTG
ATAACAATGACACTAGAAAACTTGACTCCATTTCATCATTGTTTCTGCATGAATATCATACAAATCAGTT
AGTTTTTAGGTCAAGGGCTTACTATTTCTGGGTCTTTTGCTACTAAGTTCACATTAGAATTAGTGCCAGA
ATTTTAGGAACTTCAGAGATCGTGTATTGAGATTTCTTAAATAATGCTTCAGATATTATTGCTTTATTGC
TTTTTTGTATTGGTTAAAACTGTACATTTAAAATTGCTATGTTACTATTTTCTACAATTAATAGTTTGTC
TATTTTAAAATAAATTAGTTGTTAAGAGTCTTAATGGTCTGATGTTGTGTTCTTTGTATTAAGTACACTA
ATGTTCTCTTTTCTGTCTAGGAGAAGATAGATAGAAGATAACTCTCCTAGTATCTCATCCATTCCTAGCC
TTTAAGGGGCTCTATATGCTAGAGATTTCCAAATTTATTTCTTCAAATCGGATCCAGCTGAATCTAAGTG
GATCTGCGATCGCTCCGGTGCCCGTCAGTGGGCAGAGCGCACATCGCCCACAGTCCCCGAGAAGTTGGGG
GGAGGGGTCGGCAATTGAACGGGTGCCTAGAGAAGGTGGCGCGGGGTAAACTGGGAAAGTGATGTCGTGT
ACTGGCTCCGCCTTTTTCCCGAGGGTGGGGGAGAACCGTATATAAGTGCAGTAGTCGCCGTGAACGTTCT
TTTTCGCAACGGGTTTGCCGCCAGAACACAGCTGAAGCTTCGAGGGGCTCGCATCTCTCCTTCACGCGCC
CGCCGCCCTACCTGAGGCCGCCATCCACGCCGGTTGAGTCGCGTTCTGCCGCCTCCCGCCTGTGGTGCCT
CCTGAACTGCGTCCGCCGTCTAGGTAAGTTTAAAGCTCAGGTCGAGACCGGGCCTTTGTCCGGCGCTCCC
TTGGAGCCTACCTAGACTCAGCCGGCTCTCCACGCTTTGCCTGACCCTGCTTGCTCAACTCTACGTCTTT
GTTTCGTTTTCTGTTCTGCGCCGTTACAGATCTAAGCTGTGACCGGCGCCTACTCTAGAGCCGCCATGGC
CAAGCCTTTGTCTCAAGAAGAATCCACCCTCATTGAAAGAGCAACGGCTACAATCAACAGCATCCCCATC
TCTGAAGACTACAGCGTCGCCAGCGCAGCTCTCTCTAGCGACGGCCGCATCTTCACTGGTGTCAATGTAT
ATCATTTTACTGGGGGACCTTGTGCAGAACTCGTGGTGCTGGGCACTGCTGCTGCTGCGGCAGCTGGCAA
CCTGACTTGTATCGTCGCGATCGGAAATGAGAACAGGGGCATCTTGAGCCCCTGCGGACGGTGCCGACAG
GTGCTTCTCGATCTGCATCCTGGGATCAAAGCCATAGTGAAGGACAGTGATGGACAGCCGACGGCAGTTG
GGATTCGTGAATTGCTGCCCTCTGGTTATGTGTGGGAGGGCTGAAATCAACCTCTGGATTACAAAATTTG
TGGGTAAACTTGTTTATTGCAGCTTATAATGGTTACAAATAAAGCAATAGCATCACAAATTTCACAAATA
AAGCATTTTTTTCACTGCATTCTAGTTGTGGTTTGTCCAAACTCATCAATGTATCTTATCATGTCTGGAA
TTGACTCAAATGATGTCAATTAGTCTATCAGAAGCTCATCTGGTCTCCCTTCCGGGGGACAAGACATCCC
TGTTTAATATTTAAACAGCAGTGTTCCCAAACTGGGTTCTTATATCCCTTGCTCTGGTCAACCAGGTTGC
AGGGTTTCCTGTCCTCACAGGAACGAAGTCCCTAAAGAAACAGTGGCAGCCAGGTTTAGCCCCGGAATTG
ACTGGATTCCTTTTTTAGGGCCCATTGGTATGGCTTTTTCCCCGTATCCCCCCAGGTGTCTGCAGGCTCA
AAGAGCAGCGAGAAGCGTTCAGAGGAAAGCGATCCCGTGCCACCTTCCCCGTGCCCGGGCTGTCCCCGCA
CGCTGCCGGCTCGGGGATGCGGGGGGAGCGCCGGACCGGAGCGGAGCCCCGGGCGGCTCGCTGCTGCCCC
CTAGCGGGGGAGGGACGTAATTACATCCCTGGGGGCTTTGGGGGGGGGCTGTCCCTGATATCTATAACAA
GAAAATATATATATAATAAGTTATCACGTAAGTAGAACATGAAATAACAATATAATTATCGTATGAGTTA
AATCTTAAAAGTCACGTAAAAGATAATCATGCGTCATTTTGACTCACGCGGTCGTTATAGTTCAAAATCA
GTGACACTTACCGCATTGACAAGCACGCCTCACGGGAGCTCCAAGCGGCGACTGAGATGTCCTAAATGCA
CAGCGACGGATTCGCGCTATTTAGAAAGAGAGAGCAATATTTCAAGAATGCATGCGTCAATTTTACGCAG
ACTATCTTTCTAGGGTTAATCTAGCTGCATCAGGATCATATCGTCGGGTCTTTTTTCCGGCTCAGTCATC
GCCCAAGCTGGCGCTATCTGGGCATCGGGGAGGAAGAAGCCCGTGCCTTTTCCCGCGAGGTTGAAGCGGC
ATGGAAAGAGTTTGCCGAGGATGACTGCTGCTGCATTGACGTTGAGCGAAAACGCACGTTTACCATGATG
ATTCGGGAAGGTGTGGCCATGCACGCCTTTAACGGTGAACTGTTCGTTCAGGCCACCTGGGATACCAGTT
CGTCGCGGCTTTTCCGGACACAGTTCCGGATGGTCAGCCCGAAGCGCATCAGCAACCCGAACAATACCGG
CGACAGCCGGAACTGCCGTGCCGGTGTGCAGATTAATGACAGCGGTGCGGCGCTGGGATATTACGTCAGC
GAGGACGGGTATCCTGGCTGGATGCCGCAGAAATGGACATGGATACCCCGTGAGTTACCCGGCGGGCGCG
CTTGGCGTAATCATGGTCATAGCTGTTTCCTGTGTGAAATTGTTATCCGCTCACAATTCCACACAACATA
CGAGCCGGAAGCATAAAGTGTAAAGCCTGGGGTGCCTAATGAGTGAGCTAACTCACATTAATTGCGTTGC
GCTCACTGCCCGCTTTCCAGTCGGGAAACCTGTCGTGCCAGCTGCATTAATGAATCGGCCAACGCGCGGG
GAGAGGCGGTTTGCGTATTGGGCGCTCTTCCGCTTCCTCGCTCACTGACTCGCTGCGCTCGGTCGTTCGG
CTGCGGCGAGCGGTATCAGCTCACTCAAAGGCGGTAATACGGTTATCCACAGAATCAGGGGATAACGCAG
GAAAGAACATGTGAGCAAAAGGCCAGCAAAAGGCCAGGAACCGTAAAAAGGCCGCGTTGCTGGCGTTTTT
CCATAGGCTCCGCCCCCCTGACGAGCATCACAAAAATCGACGCTCAAGTCAGAGGTGGCGAAACCCGACA
GGACTATAAAGATACCAGGCGTTTCCCCCTGGAAGCTCCCTCGTGCGCTCTCCTGTTCCGACCCTGCCGC
TTACCGGATACCTGTCCGCCTTTCTCCCTTCGGGAAGCGTGGCGCTTTCTCATAGCTCACGCTGTAGGTA
TCTCAGTTCGGTGTAGGTCGTTCGCTCCAAGCTGGGCTGTGTGCACGAACCCCCCGTTCAGCCCGACCGC
TGCGCCTTATCCGGTAACTATCGTCTTGAGTCCAACCCGGTAAGACACGACTTATCGCCACTGGCAGCAG
CCACTGGTAACAGGATTAGCAGAGCGAGGTATGTAGGCGGTGCTACAGAGTTCTTGAAGTGGTGGCCTAA
CTACGGCTACACTAGAAGAACAGTATTTGGTATCTGCGCTCTGCTGAAGCCAGTTACCTTCGGAAAAAGA
GTTGGTAGCTCTTGATCCGGCAAACAAACCACCGCTGGTAGCGGTGGTTTTTTTGTTTGCAAGCAGCAGA
TTACGCGCAGAAAAAAAGGATCTCAAGAAGATCCTTTGATCTTTTCTACGGGGTCTGACGCTCAGTGGAA
CGAAAACTCACGTTAAGGGATTTTGGTCATGAGATTATCAAAAAGG
Features (pLannotate 1.2.2; 21 found; start..end, strand, type, name):
     81..941     -  CDS            AmpR: β-lactamase; bla; confers resistance to ampicillin, carbenicillin, and related antibiotics
    942..1046    -  promoter       AmpR promoter: bla
   1099..1527    -  rep_origin     f1 ori (sequence partly withheld): f1 bacteriophage origin of replication; arrow indicates direction of (+) strand synthesis
   1532..1687    -  CDS            lacZα (fragment): LacZα fragment of β-galactosidase; lacZ fragment
   1689..1808    +  CDS            B (fragment): PORTL_LAMBD - Experimental evidence at protein level: Swiss-Prot protein existence level 1. Forms the portal vertex of the capsid (PubMed:6228056, PubMed:6232391). This portal plays critical roles in head assembly, genome packaging, neck/tail attachment, and genome ejection (Probable). The portal protein multimerizes as a single ring-shaped homododecamer arranged around a central channel (PubMed:6232391). Binds to the terminase subunits to form the packaging machine (PubMed:7799432). From Escherichia phage lambda (Bacteriophage lambda).
   2323..2608    +  enhancer       CMV enhancer: human cytomegalovirus immediate early enhancer; contains an 18-bp deletion relative to the standard CMV enhancer
   2888..3115    +  intron         hybrid intron: hybrid between chicken β-actin (CBA) and minute virus of mice (MMV) introns (Gray et al., 2011)
   3289..3764    +  CDS            ecDHFR (fragment): E. coli dihydrofolate reductase; folA
   3775..4290    +  CDS            Nluc: NanoLuc® luciferase human codon-optimized
   7857..8068    +  promoter       EF-1α core promoter: core promoter for human elongation factor EF-1α
   8081..8349    +  LTR            5' LTR (truncated): truncated 5' long terminal repeat (LTR) from human T-cell leukemia virus (HTLV) type 1
   8383..8779    +  CDS            BSD (fragment): blasticidin S deaminase; Aspergillus terreus BSD; confers resistance to blasticidin
   8782..8809    +  misc_feature   WPRE (fragment): woodchuck hepatitis virus posttranscriptional regulatory element
   8814..8935    +  polyA_signal   SV40 poly(A) signal: SV40 polyadenylation signal
   8953..9045    +  ncRNA          G-CSF SLDE: Accession: RF00183 - G-CSF factor stem-loop destabilising element (SLDE)
   9742..10209   +  CDS            B (fragment): PORTL_LAMBD - Experimental evidence at protein level: Swiss-Prot protein existence level 1. Forms the portal vertex of the capsid (PubMed:6228056, PubMed:6232391). This portal plays critical roles in head assembly, genome packaging, neck/tail attachment, and genome ejection (Probable). The portal protein multimerizes as a single ring-shaped homododecamer arranged around a central channel (PubMed:6232391). Binds to the terminase subunits to form the packaging machine (PubMed:7799432). From Escherichia phage lambda (Bacteriophage lambda).
  10245..10267   -  protein_bind   lac operator (fragment): The lac repressor binds to the lac operator to inhibit transcription in E. coli. This inhibition can be relieved by adding lactose or isopropyl-β-D-thiogalactopyranoside (IPTG). lac repressor encoded by lacI
  10271..10301   -  promoter       lac promoter: promoter for the E. coli lac operon
  10316..10337   -  protein_bind   CAP binding site: CAP binding activates transcription in the presence of cAMP. E. coli catabolite activator protein
  10350..10442   -  CDS            lacI (fragment): lac repressor; lacI; The lac repressor binds to the lac operator to inhibit transcription in E. coli. This inhibition can be relieved by adding lactose or isopropyl-β-D-thiogalactopyranoside (IPTG).
  10625..11213   -  rep_origin     ori: high-copy-number ColE1/pMB1/pBR322/pUC origin of replication
