[The description below was written by a language model from this plasmid's Addgene catalogue record and pLannotate feature annotations shown in this document.]
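Description:
DBJS-p8.32 is a mammalian expression plasmid built on a pUC19-type backbone that serves as a piggyBac transposon donor for inserting a luciferase reporter at multiple genomic sites. It is propagated in E. coli at high copy from a ColE1/pUC origin and selected with ampicillin through the β-lactamase gene. An f1 origin and remnants of the lac region (lacZα fragment, lac promoter and operator, CAP site) are also carried over from the backbone. The sequenced record is about 11.3 kb.

The catalogued insert is RB1::ecDHFR::NanoLuc::MS2v5 plus a blasticidin resistance cassette. The feature table places a CMV enhancer and a hybrid chicken β-actin/MVM intron upstream of the reporter, suggesting a CAG/CBh-like promoter, although no core promoter is explicitly annotated. These are followed by an E. coli DHFR coding fragment directly joined to human codon-optimized NanoLuc. ecDHFR is commonly used as a ligand-stabilized destabilizing domain, which would make luciferase levels tunable, but the record does not state this intent. About 3.5 kb downstream of NanoLuc is unannotated. It presumably holds the human RB1-derived sequence and the MS2v5 stem-loop array, which allows an RNA to be bound by MS2 coat protein for imaging or tethering, but the table does not confirm where these lie or which part of RB1 is included.

A second unit uses the EF-1α core promoter with an HTLV-1 5′ LTR fragment (a composite promoter arrangement) to drive blasticidin S deaminase, ending in an SV40 poly(A) signal, for selection of integrants. The piggyBac terminal repeats are not annotated. The short lambda "B" fragments flanking the cassette are probably stuffer sequence or incidental matches. Integration would require piggyBac transposase, for which no coding sequence is annotated here.
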