Addgene plasmid #246897: DBJS-p8.32
Purpose: Used for multi-site piggybac transposon insertion of luciferase reporter
Depositing lab: David Bartel. Depositing organization: Whitehead Institute for Biomedical Research.
Backbone
  Vector backbone: pUC19
  Backbone size w/o insert (bp): 6613
  Vector type: Mammalian Expression
Growth in bacteria
  Bacterial resistance: Ampicillin, 100 μg/mL
  Growth temperature: 37°C
  Growth strain: DH5alpha
  Copy number: High Copy
Gene/Insert
  Gene/Insert name: RB1::ecDHFR::NanoLuc::MS2v5 + Blasticidin resistance piggybac
  Species: H. sapiens (human)
  Cloning method: Gibson Cloning
  Sequencing primers: 5′ Unspecified
Terms and licenses: Academic/Nonprofit Terms; Industry Terms: Not Available to Industry
How to cite: DBJS-p8.32 was a gift from David Bartel (Addgene plasmid # 246897 ; http://n2t.net/addgene:246897 ; RRID:Addgene_246897)
